Addgene plasmid #22632: pEF1a-mRor2deltaST1
Depositing lab: Roel Nusse. Depositing organization: Stanford University. Publication: Ror2 receptor requires tyrosine kinase activity to mediate Wnt5A signaling. Mikels A, Minami Y, Nusse R. J Biol Chem. 2009 Oct 30;284(44):30167-76. doi: 10.1074/jbc.M109.041715. Epub 2009 Aug 31. PubMed 19720827.
Backbone
  Vector backbone: pEF1a-myc/his A
  Backbone size w/o insert (bp): 9226
  Vector type: Mammalian Expression
  Selectable markers: Neomycin (select with G418)
Growth in bacteria
  Bacterial resistance: Ampicillin, 100 μg/mL
  Growth temperature: 37°C
  Growth strain: DH5alpha
  Copy number: Unknown
Gene/Insert
  Gene/Insert name: Ror2 delta ST1 (alt name: Ror2)
  Species: M. musculus (mouse)
  Insert size (bp): 2721
  Mutation: Deletion of ST1 domain
  GenBank ID: AB010384
  Entrez Gene: Ror2 (a.k.a. Ntrkr2)
  Tag / fusion protein: Flag (C terminal on insert)
  Cloning method: Restriction Enzyme; 5′ cloning site XbaI (not destroyed); 3′ cloning site XbaI (not destroyed)
  Sequencing primers: 5′ T7; 3′ BGH reverse
Resource information
  A portion of this plasmid was derived from a plasmid made by: Dr. Y. Minami (Japan)
Terms and licenses: Academic/Nonprofit Terms; Industry Terms: Not Available to Industry
How to cite: pEF1a-mRor2deltaST1 was a gift from Roel Nusse (Addgene plasmid # 22632 ; http://n2t.net/addgene:22632 ; RRID:Addgene_22632)
