[The description below was written by a language model from this plasmid's Addgene catalogue record.]
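Description:
pEF1a-mRor2deltaST1 is a mammalian expression plasmid built on the pEF1a-myc/his A backbone and carrying a deletion mutant of the mouse receptor tyrosine kinase Ror2 (also known as Ntrkr2). It is propagated in E. coli under ampicillin selection, and it carries a neomycin resistance marker, so transfected mammalian cells can be selected with G418 to obtain stable lines. The copy number is recorded as unknown. No feature table is provided, so the origin of replication and other backbone elements are not itemised. The backbone name indicates that expression is driven by the EF-1α promoter, a strong constitutive promoter active in many mammalian cell types. The listed sequencing primer sites (T7 upstream, BGH reverse downstream) suggest that the insert sits between a T7 priming site and a BGH polyadenylation region.

The insert is about 2.7 kb of mouse Ror2 coding sequence lacking the ST1 domain, which by the usual Ror2 nomenclature is the first serine/threonine-rich region in the cytoplasmic tail. It was cloned into an XbaI site that is preserved at both ends, so the fragment can be excised with that single enzyme. A Flag epitope is fused to the C terminus of the insert for detection or immunoprecipitation. The record does not say whether the backbone's myc/His tags are also read through.

The associated study examined which features of Ror2, including its tyrosine kinase activity, are needed to mediate Wnt5A signalling. This construct therefore fits as one of a set of domain-deletion variants for comparing mutant and wild-type receptor function in transfected cells. Part of the plasmid was derived from a construct made in another laboratory.
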