>Addgene plasmid #22632 | pEF1a-mRor2deltaST1 | addgene partial sequence | sequence record 28428 | 22632 with BGH-rev
NCATATTCAGATCCTCTTCTGAGATGAGTTTTTGTTCGAAGGGCCCTCTAGATTATTTGTCATCATCGTC
CTTATAGTCCCCCTCGAGGGCTTCAAGCTGGACATGAGCCGCCTCGGTCACCTGGAGCGTGTCATTGTCT
CCCAGGAGTTCAGTCTCAGGGACAGACCCCTCCTCCTCCTCCTCTGCTTCCTGCACAGGGCTCTGGGCCA
CGTCTTCCGCGATGTTCTGTACATCCTCGGTGCCCTCAGAGAGTAGGGCCGCCCTGTCCGCCACAGATGT
ATTGGAGGGCGCCGTGGTGACGTAGCCAGTGCTGGTGGAGCCGCTGCCACTGTGGTGTGAGCTCGGCTTG
GGGACCATCTGAGGGGGCACCTGCTGTGGGGCCATCTGCATGGGGATCTGGACTGGGTAGAAGTTGGGCA
GGTAGGCCCCGTATGCCGGTACCGGCTGATAGCCGTTCACCGGGATGTACAGCTGTGCGGGGGGCACCAA
GGGTCTGATCTGACCCTTCATGGGGATGAACTGAGGCTGTGGGAAGGGCTGGGCCTTCTGCTTGGGGGCC
ATATAGCGGGCGTGGATGTCCTTAAAGCGGGGCCTCCGGCTTGGGAACTCATTCCAGCATTCAATCATGA
GGGCATAGACCCAGGCGGGGCAGTCATCCGGGCAGGGCAGCACCTGCCGGCTCCGGATCATCTCCACCAC
GTCCTGGTTGGAGTACCCACAGTANGGCTGCAGGCCGTANCTAAAGACCTCCCAGAGGACCACACCGTNN
NNCAGATGTCANAGTCGATGGAGAACTTTCCATACATGACGGCCTCGGGGGANATCCAGCGGATGGGCAG
CAGTGAATTGCCCATGAGTTTGTAGTAATCTGCGGANTATACCTCACGGAANAGGCCCAAGTCTGANATC
CTCACGTTCAGCTTGTCG
